Addgene plasmid #100929: pcDNA3-Q769gp120-8his
Purpose: Mammalian expression plasmid for gp120 subunit from the Q769.d22 HIV-1 strain
Depositing lab: Erik Procko. Depositing organization: University of Illinois at Urbana-Champaign. Publication: Conformational engineering of HIV-1 Env based on mutational tolerance in the CD4 and PG16 bound states. Heredia JD, Park J, Choi H, Gill KS, Procko E. J Virol. 2019 Mar 20. pii: JVI.00219-19. doi: 10.1128/JVI.00219-19. PubMed 30894475.
Backbone
  Vector backbone: pcDNA3.1(+)
  Backbone manufacturer: Invitrogen
  Backbone size w/o insert (bp): 5344
  Total vector size (bp): 6889
  Vector type: Mammalian Expression
  Selectable markers: Neomycin (select with G418)
Growth in bacteria
  Bacterial resistance: Ampicillin, 100 μg/mL
  Growth temperature: 37°C
  Growth strain: DH5alpha
  Copy number: High Copy
Gene/Insert
  Gene/Insert name: HIV-1 (Q769.d22) Env (alt names: gp120; Env)
  Species: Human immunodeficiency virus 1
  Insert size (bp): 1545
  Mutation: Codon-optimized synthetic gene
  GenBank ID: AAM66234.1
  Promoter: CMV
  Tag / fusion protein: CD5 leader sequence (N terminal on insert); Purification tag after K510 is AGGHHHHHHHH (C terminal on insert)
  Cloning method: Restriction Enzyme; 5′ cloning site NheI (not destroyed); 3′ cloning site XhoI (not destroyed)
  Sequencing primers: 5′ CMV_fwd; 3′ BGH-rev
Terms and licenses: Academic/Nonprofit Terms; Industry Terms: Not Available to Industry
How to cite: pcDNA3-Q769gp120-8his was a gift from Erik Procko (Addgene plasmid # 100929 ; http://n2t.net/addgene:100929 ; RRID:Addgene_100929)
