[The description below was written by a language model from this plasmid's Addgene catalogue record and pLannotate feature annotations shown in this document.]
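Description:
pcDNA3-Q769gp120-8his is a mammalian expression plasmid built on the Invitrogen pcDNA3.1(+) backbone, about 6.9 kb in total, for producing the soluble gp120 subunit of the HIV-1 envelope glycoprotein from the Q769.d22 strain. It is maintained in E. coli as a high-copy plasmid through a ColE1/pUC-type origin and selected with ampicillin via the β-lactamase gene. An f1 phage origin is also present. For mammalian cells, a neomycin phosphotransferase cassette driven by the SV40 early promoter and closed by the SV40 polyadenylation signal allows G418 selection of stable transfectants.

The payload is a roughly 1.5 kb codon-optimized synthetic gene cloned between the NheI and XhoI sites, both of which are retained. It sits downstream of the human CMV immediate early enhancer and promoter and upstream of the bovine growth hormone polyadenylation signal. A T7 promoter lies just before the insert. The native signal peptide region is replaced by an N-terminal CD5 leader sequence, which directs the protein into the secretory pathway. The coding region ends after residue K510 with a short linker and an eight-histidine tag for affinity purification of the secreted protein.

The automated annotation marks only part of the insert as env, by homology to a subtype B reference isolate. This probably reflects sequence divergence and codon optimization rather than a shorter gene. Short hits labelled as a truncated HIV-1 LTR, ble and lacI fragments appear to be backbone-derived or incidental matches rather than functional elements. The associated study concerns conformational engineering of HIV-1 Env based on mutational tolerance in CD4- and PG16-bound states, which suggests the recombinant gp120 was made for binding or characterization work.
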