Features (pLannotate 1.2.2; 20 found; start..end, strand, type, name):
     28..80      -  misc_feature   bom (fragment): basis of mobility region from pBR322
    235..614     +  enhancer       CMV enhancer: human cytomegalovirus immediate early enhancer
    615..818     +  promoter       CMV promoter: human cytomegalovirus (CMV) immediate early promoter
    814..847     +  LTR            5' LTR (truncated) (fragment): truncated 5' long terminal repeat (LTR) from HIV-1
    863..881     +  promoter       T7 promoter: promoter for bacteriophage T7 RNA polymerase
    946..2151    +  CDS            env: ENV_HV1N5 - Experimental evidence at protein level: Swiss-Prot protein existence level 1. From Human immunodeficiency virus type 1 group M subtype B (isolate NY5) (HIV-1).
   2489..2713    +  polyA_signal   bGH poly(A) signal: bovine growth hormone polyadenylation signal
   2717..2738    +  promoter       SV40 promoter (fragment): SV40 enhancer and early promoter
   2759..3187    +  rep_origin     f1 ori (sequence partly withheld): f1 bacteriophage origin of replication; arrow indicates direction of (+) strand synthesis
   3201..3530    +  promoter       SV40 promoter: SV40 enhancer and early promoter
   3597..4388    +  CDS            neo: KKA2_KLEPN - Also known as kan, nptII. Experimental evidence at protein level: Swiss-Prot protein existence level 1. Resistance to kanamycin, neomycin, paromomycin, ribostamycin, butirosin and gentamicin B. From Klebsiella pneumoniae.
   4412..4570    +  CDS            ble (fragment): BLE_KLEPN - Experimental evidence at protein level: Swiss-Prot protein existence level 1. Binding protein with a strong affinity to the bleomycin family of antibiotics. Binds to CL990; an antimitotic-antibiotic compound. From Klebsiella pneumoniae.
   4565..4686    +  polyA_signal   SV40 poly(A) signal: SV40 polyadenylation signal
   4759..4775    -  protein_bind   lac operator: The lac repressor binds to the lac operator to inhibit transcription in E. coli. This inhibition can be relieved by adding lactose or isopropyl-β-D-thiogalactopyranoside (IPTG). lac repressor encoded by lacI
   4783..4813    -  promoter       lac promoter: promoter for the E. coli lac operon
   4828..4849    -  protein_bind   CAP binding site: CAP binding activates transcription in the presence of cAMP. E. coli catabolite activator protein
   4862..4954    -  CDS            lacI (fragment): lac repressor; lacI; The lac repressor binds to the lac operator to inhibit transcription in E. coli. This inhibition can be relieved by adding lactose or isopropyl-β-D-thiogalactopyranoside (IPTG).
   5137..5725    -  rep_origin     ori: high-copy-number ColE1/pMB1/pBR322/pUC origin of replication
   5896..6756    -  CDS            AmpR: β-lactamase; bla; confers resistance to ampicillin, carbenicillin, and related antibiotics
   6757..6861    -  promoter       AmpR promoter: bla
>Addgene plasmid #100929 | pcDNA3-Q769gp120-8his | addgene full sequence | sequence record 197610 | Addgene NGS Result
GACGGATCGGGAGATCTCCCGATCCCCTATGGTGCACTCTCAGTACAATCTGCTCTGATGCCGCATAGTT
AAGCCAGTATCTGCTCCCTGCTTGTGTGTTGGAGGTCGCTGAGTAGTGCGCGAGCAAAATTTAAGCTACA
ACAAGGCAAGGCTTGACCGACAATTGCATGAAGAATCTGCTTAGGGTTAGGCGTTTTGCGCTGCTTCGCG
ATGTACGGGCCAGATATACGCGTTGACATTGATTATTGACTAGTTATTAATAGTAATCAATTACGGGGTC
ATTAGTTCATAGCCCATATATGGAGTTCCGCGTTACATAACTTACGGTAAATGGCCCGCCTGGCTGACCG
CCCAACGACCCCCGCCCATTGACGTCAATAATGACGTATGTTCCCATAGTAACGCCAATAGGGACTTTCC
ATTGACGTCAATGGGTGGAGTATTTACGGTAAACTGCCCACTTGGCAGTACATCAAGTGTATCATATGCC
AAGTACGCCCCCTATTGACGTCAATGACGGTAAATGGCCCGCCTGGCATTATGCCCAGTACATGACCTTA
TGGGACTTTCCTACTTGGCAGTACATCTACGTATTAGTCATCGCTATTACCATGGTGATGCGGTTTTGGC
AGTACATCAATGGGCGTGGATAGCGGTTTGACTCACGGGGATTTCCAAGTCTCCACCCCATTGACGTCAA
TGGGAGTTTGTTTTGGCACCAAAATCAACGGGACTTTCCAAAATGTCGTAACAACTCCGCCCCATTGACG
CAAATGGGCGGTAGGCGTGTACGGTGGGAGGTCTATATAAGCAGAGCTCTCTGGCTAACTAGAGAACCCA
CTGCTTACTGGCTTATCGAAATTAATACGACTCACTATAGGGAGACCCAAGCTGGCTAGCGCCACCATGC
CCATGGGGTCTTTGCAACCCCTCGCTACTCTTTATTTGCTGGGTATGTTGGTAGCGAGCGTTCTGGCGGC
GGGCAATCTCTGGGTAACCGTGTACTACGGCGTGCCAGTGTGGCGGGATGCTGAAACAACCCTCTTTTGT
GCAAGTGATGCAAAAGCGTATGACCGAGAAGCACACAATGTTTGGGCTACACATGCGTGCGTTCCGACAG
ATCCATCCCCCCAAGAAGTACCATTGGGGAATGTAACCGAGGAATTCAACATGTGGAAGAATAACATGGT
TGAACAGATGCATACAGACATCATCTCTTTGTGGGACCAGTCACTGCAGCCGTGTGTGAAACTTACGCCT
CTTTGTGTCACGCTGAATTGTTCCAATAGTAATAACATTCCAAGTGTCAGCAACATTACCGATGATATGA
AAGAAGAGATTAAGAACTGCAGCTTTAACATGACAACCGAATTGAAGGATAAAAAGCAGAACGTTTACTC
TTTGTTCTATCGACTGGACGTTGTACCCCTCGAAACAAAAACCAACCAGAACAGTAGTCACTCAAGGTAT
CGGCTCATTAACTGCAACACGTCTGCCATCACGCAGGCTTGCCCAAAAGTTTCTTTCGAGCCGATCCCTA
TTCACTATTGTGCGCCTGCAGGCTTTGCTATCCTGAAATGTAACGACAAGGGCTTTAACGGCACTGGACT
TTGTAAAAACGTCTCAACAGTACAATGCACGCATGGGATTAAACCGGTCGTCAGTACCCAGCTGCTCCTT
AATGGAAGCCTTGCCGAGGGTAAGGTAATGGTACGATCCGAAAATATTACAAATAATGCGAAAAACATTA
TAATACAGTTTAACAACTCTGTGCAAATTAATTGCACGCGCCCAGGTAATAACACGCGAAAAAGTATACA
TCTCGGGCCTGGGAAAGTTTTTTACGCGACGGACATAATAGGGGATATAAGGAAAGCGCACTGTAATGTT
AATCGCCAACAATGGAATAAGACCCTTCAGGATGTGGCAACGCAACTCAGGACCCACTTCAGAAACCGTA
CGATCATATTTAATAATAGTCTCGGTGGGGATTTGGAAATAACTACGCATAGTTTTAATTGTAGGGGAGA
GTTTTTCTATTGTAACACTTCCGGGCTCTTTAATGGGATATGGAACGGAACGCAAGAACCTAATCGGACC
GAGTCTAACGATACAATTACGCTTCAATGTCGGATAAAGCAGATCATCAACATGTGGCAGAGAGTAGGCC
AGGCAATTTACGCACCCCCTATCCAGGGGGAGATCAGATGCGAAAGTAACATAACCGGACTTATCCTGAC
GAGGGATGGGGGGATCATCAACAGTACAGAGGAAACGTTTAGACCTGGGGGCGGGGACATGAGAGATAAT
TGGAGGTCCGAGCTCTATAAATACAAAGTTGTAAAGATAGAACCGCTTGGAGTGGCTCCAACTAAGGCCA
AGAGACGGGTCGTGGAGAGAGAAAAAGCTGGCGGACATCATCACCATCACCACCATCACTGATAACTCGA
GTCTAGAGGGCCCGTTTAAACCCGCTGATCAGCCTCGACTGTGCCTTCTAGTTGCCAGCCATCTGTTGTT
TGCCCCTCCCCCGTGCCTTCCTTGACCCTGGAAGGTGCCACTCCCACTGTCCTTTCCTAATAAAATGAGG
AAATTGCATCGCATTGTCTGAGTAGGTGTCATTCTATTCTGGGGGGTGGGGTGGGGCAGGACAGCAAGGG
GGAGGATTGGGAAGACAATAGCAGGCATGCTGGGGATGCGGTGGGCTCTATGGCTTCTGAGGCGGAAAGA
ACCAGCTGGGGCTCTAGGGGGTATCCCC
[124 nt withheld, positions 2759-2882]
C
[91 nt withheld, positions 2884-2974]
A
[49 nt withheld, positions 2976-3024]
CCTTTGACGTTGGAGTCCACGTTCTTT
[37 nt withheld, positions 3052-3088]
ACCCTATCTCGGTCTATTCTTTTGATTTATAAGGGATTTTGCCGATTTCGGCCTATTGGTTAAAAAATGA
GCTGATTTAACAAAAATTTAACGCGAATTAATTCTGTGGAATGTGTGTCAGTTAGGGTGTGGAAAGTCCC
CAGGCTCCCCAGCAGGCAGAAGTATGCAAAGCATGCATCTCAATTAGTCAGCAACCAGGTGTGGAAAGTC
CCCAGGCTCCCCAGCAGGCAGAAGTATGCAAAGCATGCATCTCAATTAGTCAGCAACCATAGTCCCGCCC
CTAACTCCGCCCATCCCGCCCCTAACTCCGCCCAGTTCCGCCCATTCTCCGCCCCATGGCTGACTAATTT
TTTTTATTTATGCAGAGGCCGAGGCCGCCTCTGCCTCTGAGCTATTCCAGAAGTAGTGAGGAGGCTTTTT
TGGAGGCCTAGGCTTTTGCAAAAAGCTCCCGGGAGCTTGTATATCCATTTTCGGATCTGATCAAGAGACA
GGATGAGGATCGTTTCGCATGATTGAACAAGATGGATTGCACGCAGGTTCTCCGGCCGCTTGGGTGGAGA
GGCTATTCGGCTATGACTGGGCACAACAGACAATCGGCTGCTCTGATGCCGCCGTGTTCCGGCTGTCAGC
GCAGGGGCGCCCGGTTCTTTTTGTCAAGACCGACCTGTCCGGTGCCCTGAATGAACTGCAGGACGAGGCA
GCGCGGCTATCGTGGCTGGCCACGACGGGCGTTCCTTGCGCAGCTGTGCTCGACGTTGTCACTGAAGCGG
GAAGGGACTGGCTGCTATTGGGCGAAGTGCCGGGGCAGGATCTCCTGTCATCTCACCTTGCTCCTGCCGA
GAAAGTATCCATCATGGCTGATGCAATGCGGCGGCTGCATACGCTTGATCCGGCTACCTGCCCATTCGAC
CACCAAGCGAAACATCGCATCGAGCGAGCACGTACTCGGATGGAAGCCGGTCTTGTCGATCAGGATGATC
TGGACGAAGAGCATCAGGGGCTCGCGCCAGCCGAACTGTTCGCCAGGCTCAAGGCGCGCATGCCCGACGG
CGAGGATCTCGTCGTGACCCATGGCGATGCCTGCTTGCCGAATATCATGGTGGAAAATGGCCGCTTTTCT
GGATTCATCGACTGTGGCCGGCTGGGTGTGGCGGACCGCTATCAGGACATAGCGTTGGCTACCCGTGATA
TTGCTGAAGAGCTTGGCGGCGAATGGGCTGACCGCTTCCTCGTGCTTTACGGTATCGCCGCTCCCGATTC
GCAGCGCATCGCCTTCTATCGCCTTCTTGACGAGTTCTTCTGAGCGGGACTCTGGGGTTCGAAATGACCG
ACCAAGCGACGCCCAACCTGCCATCACGAGATTTCGATTCCACCGCCGCCTTCTATGAAAGGTTGGGCTT
CGGAATCGTTTTCCGGGACGCCGGCTGGATGATCCTCCAGCGCGGGGATCTCATGCTGGAGTTCTTCGCC
CACCCCAACTTGTTTATTGCAGCTTATAATGGTTACAAATAAAGCAATAGCATCACAAATTTCACAAATA
AAGCATTTTTTTCACTGCATTCTAGTTGTGGTTTGTCCAAACTCATCAATGTATCTTATCATGTCTGTAT
ACCGTCGACCTCTAGCTAGAGCTTGGCGTAATCATGGTCATAGCTGTTTCCTGTGTGAAATTGTTATCCG
CTCACAATTCCACACAACATACGAGCCGGAAGCATAAAGTGTAAAGCCTGGGGTGCCTAATGAGTGAGCT
AACTCACATTAATTGCGTTGCGCTCACTGCCCGCTTTCCAGTCGGGAAACCTGTCGTGCCAGCTGCATTA
ATGAATCGGCCAACGCGCGGGGAGAGGCGGTTTGCGTATTGGGCGCTCTTCCGCTTCCTCGCTCACTGAC
TCGCTGCGCTCGGTCGTTCGGCTGCGGCGAGCGGTATCAGCTCACTCAAAGGCGGTAATACGGTTATCCA
CAGAATCAGGGGATAACGCAGGAAAGAACATGTGAGCAAAAGGCCAGCAAAAGGCCAGGAACCGTAAAAA
GGCCGCGTTGCTGGCGTTTTTCCATAGGCTCCGCCCCCCTGACGAGCATCACAAAAATCGACGCTCAAGT
CAGAGGTGGCGAAACCCGACAGGACTATAAAGATACCAGGCGTTTCCCCCTGGAAGCTCCCTCGTGCGCT
CTCCTGTTCCGACCCTGCCGCTTACCGGATACCTGTCCGCCTTTCTCCCTTCGGGAAGCGTGGCGCTTTC
TCATAGCTCACGCTGTAGGTATCTCAGTTCGGTGTAGGTCGTTCGCTCCAAGCTGGGCTGTGTGCACGAA
CCCCCCGTTCAGCCCGACCGCTGCGCCTTATCCGGTAACTATCGTCTTGAGTCCAACCCGGTAAGACACG
ACTTATCGCCACTGGCAGCAGCCACTGGTAACAGGATTAGCAGAGCGAGGTATGTAGGCGGTGCTACAGA
GTTCTTGAAGTGGTGGCCTAACTACGGCTACACTAGAAGAACAGTATTTGGTATCTGCGCTCTGCTGAAG
CCAGTTACCTTCGGAAAAAGAGTTGGTAGCTCTTGATCCGGCAAACAAACCACCGCTGGTAGCGGTGGTT
TTTTTGTTTGCAAGCAGCAGATTACGCGCAGAAAAAAAGGATCTCAAGAAGATCCTTTGATCTTTTCTAC
GGGGTCTGACGCTCAGTGGAACGAAAACTCACGTTAAGGGATTTTGGTCATGAGATTATCAAAAAGGATC
TTCACCTAGATCCTTTTAAATTAAAAATGAAGTTTTAAATCAATCTAAAGTATATATGAGTAAACTTGGT
CTGACAGTTACCAATGCTTAATCAGTGAGGCACCTATCTCAGCGATCTGTCTATTTCGTTCATCCATAGT
TGCCTGACTCCCCGTCGTGTAGATAACTACGATACGGGAGGGCTTACCATCTGGCCCCAGTGCTGCAATG
ATACCGCGAGACCCACGCTCACCGGCTCCAGATTTATCAGCAATAAACCAGCCAGCCGGAAGGGCCGAGC
GCAGAAGTGGTCCTGCAACTTTATCCGCCTCCATCCAGTCTATTAATTGTTGCCGGGAAGCTAGAGTAAG
TAGTTCGCCAGTTAATAGTTTGCGCAACGTTGTTGCCATTGCTACAGGCATCGTGGTGTCACGCTCGTCG
TTTGGTATGGCTTCATTCAGCTCCGGTTCCCAACGATCAAGGCGAGTTACATGATCCCCCATGTTGTGCA
AAAAAGCGGTTAGCTCCTTCGGTCCTCCGATCGTTGTCAGAAGTAAGTTGGCCGCAGTGTTATCACTCAT
GGTTATGGCAGCACTGCATAATTCTCTTACTGTCATGCCATCCGTAAGATGCTTTTCTGTGACTGGTGAG
TACTCAACCAAGTCATTCTGAGAATAGTGTATGCGGCGACCGAGTTGCTCTTGCCCGGCGTCAATACGGG
ATAATACCGCGCCACATAGCAGAACTTTAAAAGTGCTCATCATTGGAAAACGTTCTTCGGGGCGAAAACT
CTCAAGGATCTTACCGCTGTTGAGATCCAGTTCGATGTAACCCACTCGTGCACCCAACTGATCTTCAGCA
TCTTTTACTTTCACCAGCGTTTCTGGGTGAGCAAAAACAGGAAGGCAAAATGCCGCAAAAAAGGGAATAA
GGGCGACACGGAAATGTTGAATACTCATACTCTTCCTTTTTCAATATTATTGAAGCATTTATCAGGGTTA
TTGTCTCATGAGCGGATACATATTTGAATGTATTTAGAAAAATAAACAAATAGGGGTTCCGCGCACATTT
CCCCGAAAAGTGCCACCTGACGTC
